>Addgene plasmid #175840 | pFX-H2B-Venus | addgene full sequence | sequence record 354696 | Addgene NGS Result
TAGTTATTAATAGTAATCAATTACGGGGTCATTAGTTCATAGCCCATATATGGAGTTCCGCGTTACATAA
CTTACGGTAAATGGCCCGCCTGGCTGACCGCCCAACGACCCCCGCCCATTGACGTCAATAATGACGTATG
TTCCCATAGTAACGCCAATAGGGACTTTCCATTGACGTCAATGGGTGGAGTATTTACGGTAAACTGCCCA
CTTGGCAGTACATCAAGTGTATCATATGCCAAGTACGCCCCCTATTGACGTCAATGACGGTAAATGGCCC
GCCTGGCATTATGCCCAGTACATGACCTTATGGGACTTTCCTACTTGGCAGTACATCTACGTATTAGTCA
TCGCTATTACCATGGTGATGCGGTTTTGGCAGTACATCAATGGGCGTGGATAGCGGTTTGACTCACGGGG
ATTTCCAAGTCTCCACCCCATTGACGTCAATGGGAGTTTGTTTTGGCACCAAAATCAACGGGACTTTCCA
AAATGTCGTAACAACTCCGCCCCATTGACGCAAATGGGCGGTAGGCGTGTACGGTGGGAGGTCTATATAA
GCAGAGCTGGTTTAGTGAACCGTCAGATCCGCTAGCGCTACCGGTTCTAGAGCCATGCTCGAGATGCCAG
AGCCAGCGAAGTCTGCTCCCGCCCCGAAAAAGGGCTCCAAGAAGGCGGTGACTAAGGCGCAGAAGAAAGG
CGGCAAGAAGCGCAAGCGCAGCCGCAAGGAGAGCTATTCCATCTATGTGTACAAGGTTCTGAAGCAGGTC
CACCCTGACACCGGCATTTCGTCCAAGGCCATGGGCATCATGAATTCGTTTGTGAACGACATTTTCGAGC
GCATCGCAGGTGAGGCTTCCCGCCTGGCGCATTACAACAAGCGCTCGACCATCACCTCCAGGGAGATCCA
GACGGCCGTGCGCCTGCTGCTGCCTGGGGAGTTGGCCAAGCACGCCGTGTCCGAGGGTACTAAGGCCATC
ACCAAGTACACCAGCGCTAAGAGCGGCCGCGGAGGATCCGGAGGAGAATTCGGATCCATGGTGAGCAAGG
GCGAGGAGCTGTTCACCGGGGTGGTGCCCATCCTGGTCGAGCTGGACGGCGACGTAAACGGCCACAAGTT
CAGCGTGTCCGGCGAGGGCGAGGGCGATGCCACCTACGGCAAGCTGACCCTGAAGCTGATCTGCACCACC
GGCAAGCTGCCCGTGCCCTGGCCCACCCTCGTGACCACCCTGGGCTACGGCCTGCAGTGCTTCGCCCGCT
ACCCCGACCACATGAAGCAGCACGACTTCTTCAAGTCCGCCATGCCCGAAGGCTACGTCCAGGAGCGCAC
CATCTTCTTCAAGGACGACGGCAACTACAAGACCCGCGCCGAGGTGAAGTTCGAGGGCGACACCCTGGTG
AACCGCATCGAGCTGAAGGGCATCGACTTCAAGGAGGACGGCAACATCCTGGGGCACAAGCTGGAGTACA
ACTACAACAGCCACAACGTCTATATCACCGCCGACAAGCAGAAGAACGGCATCAAGGCCAACTTCAAGAT
CCGCCACAACATCGAGGACGGCGGCGTGCAGCTCGCCGACCACTACCAGCAGAACACCCCCATCGGCGAC
GGCCCCGTGCTGCTGCCCGACAACCACTACCTGAGCTACCAGTCCGCCCTGAGCAAAGACCCCAACGAGA
AGCGCGATCACATGGTCCTGCTGGAGTTCGTGACCGCCGCCGGGATCACTCTCGGCATGGACGAGCTGTA
CAAGGGAGGATCTGGAGGAAGATCTCTGACTGACTGAGATGCGCGGATGTCGAACGGCAGTTCGGCCGAA
TAGGCCGACAGCCGGCCGTCGGCCGACGACACGGCCAGGGCCGGCGGGGATCCACCGGATCTAGATAACT
GATCATAATCAGCCATACCACATTTGTAGAGGTTTTACTTGCTTTAAAAAACCTCCCACACCTCCCCCTG
AACCTGAAACATAAAATGAATGCAATTGTTGTTGTTAACTTGTTTATTGCAGCTTATAATGGTTACAAAT
AAAGCAATAGCATCACAAATTTCACAAATAAAGCATTTTTTTCACTGCATTCTAGTTGTGGTTTGTCCAA
ACTCATCAATGTATCTTAAGGCGTAAATTGTAAGCGTTAATATTTTGTTAAAATTCGCGTTAAATTTTTG
TTAAATCAGCTCATTTTTTAACCAATAGGCCGAAATCGGCAAAATCCCTTATAAATCAAAAGAATAGACC
GAGATAGGGT
[37 nt withheld, positions 2251-2287]
AAAGAACGTGGACTCCAACGTCAAAGG
[49 nt withheld, positions 2315-2363]
T
[91 nt withheld, positions 2365-2455]
G
[124 nt withheld, positions 2457-2580]
CAGGTGGCACTTTTCGGGGAAATGTGCGCGGAACCCCTATTTGTTTATTTTTCTAAATACATTCAAATAT
GTATCCGCTCATGAGACAATAACCCTGATAAATGCTTCAATAATATTGAAAAAGGAAGAGTCCTGAGGCG
GAAAGAACCAGCTGTGGAATGTGTGTCAGTTAGGGTGTGGAAAGTCCCCAGGCTCCCCAGCAGGCAGAAG
TATGCAAAGCATGCATCTCAATTAGTCAGCAACCAGGTGTGGAAAGTCCCCAGGCTCCCCAGCAGGCAGA
AGTATGCAAAGCATGCATCTCAATTAGTCAGCAACCATAGTCCCGCCCCTAACTCCGCCCATCCCGCCCC
TAACTCCGCCCAGTTCCGCCCATTCTCCGCCCCATGGCTGACTAATTTTTTTTATTTATGCAGAGGCCGA
GGCCGCCTCGGCCTCTGAGCTATTCCAGAAGTAGTGAGGAGGCTTTTTTGGAGGCCTAGGCTTTTGCAAA
GATCGATCAAGAGACAGGATGAGGATCGTTTCGCATGATTGAACAAGATGGATTGCACGCAGGTTCTCCG
GCCGCTTGGGTGGAGAGGCTATTCGGCTATGACTGGGCACAACAGACAATCGGCTGCTCTGATGCCGCCG
TGTTCCGGCTGTCAGCGCAGGGGCGCCCGGTTCTTTTTGTCAAGACCGACCTGTCCGGTGCCCTGAATGA
ACTGCAAGACGAGGCAGCGCGGCTATCGTGGCTGGCCACGACGGGCGTTCCTTGCGCAGCTGTGCTCGAC
GTTGTCACTGAAGCGGGAAGGGACTGGCTGCTATTGGGCGAAGTGCCGGGGCAGGATCTCCTGTCATCTC
ACCTTGCTCCTGCCGAGAAAGTATCCATCATGGCTGATGCAATGCGGCGGCTGCATACGCTTGATCCGGC
TACCTGCCCATTCGACCACCAAGCGAAACATCGCATCGAGCGAGCACGTACTCGGATGGAAGCCGGTCTT
GTCGATCAGGATGATCTGGACGAAGAGCATCAGGGGCTCGCGCCAGCCGAACTGTTCGCCAGGCTCAAGG
CGAGCATGCCCGACGGCGAGGATCTCGTCGTGACCCATGGCGATGCCTGCTTGCCGAATATCATGGTGGA
AAATGGCCGCTTTTCTGGATTCATCGACTGTGGCCGGCTGGGTGTGGCGGACCGCTATCAGGACATAGCG
TTGGCTACCCGTGATATTGCTGAAGAGCTTGGCGGCGAATGGGCTGACCGCTTCCTCGTGCTTTACGGTA
TCGCCGCTCCCGATTCGCAGCGCATCGCCTTCTATCGCCTTCTTGACGAGTTCTTCTGAGCGGGACTCTG
GGGTTCGAAATGACCGACCAAGCGACGCCCAACCTGCCATCACGAGATTTCGATTCCACCGCCGCCTTCT
ATGAAAGGTTGGGCTTCGGAATCGTTTTCCGGGACGCCGGCTGGATGATCCTCCAGCGCGGGGATCTCAT
GCTGGAGTTCTTCGCCCACCCTAGGGGGAGGCTAACTGAAACACGGAAGGAGACAATACCGGAAGGAACC
CGCGCTATGACGGCAATAAAAAGACAGAATAAAACGCACGGTGTTGGGTCGTTTGTTCATAAACGCGGGG
TTCGGTCCCAGGGCTGGCACTCTGTCGATACCCCACCGAGACCCCATTGGGGCCAATACGCCCGCGTTTC
TTCCTTTTCCCCACCCCACCCCCCAAGTTCGGGTGAAGGCCCAGGGCTCGCAGCCAACGTCGGGGCGGCA
GGCCCTGCCATAGCCTCAGGTTACTCATATATACTTTAGATTGATTTAAAACTTCATTTTTAATTTAAAA
GGATCTAGGTGAAGATCCTTTTTGATAATCTCATGACCAAAATCCCTTAACGTGAGTTTTCGTTCCACTG
AGCGTCAGACCCCGTAGAAAAGATCAAAGGATCTTCTTGAGATCCTTTTTTTCTGCGCGTAATCTGCTGC
TTGCAAACAAAAAAACCACCGCTACCAGCGGTGGTTTGTTTGCCGGATCAAGAGCTACCAACTCTTTTTC
CGAAGGTAACTGGCTTCAGCAGAGCGCAGATACCAAATACTGTTCTTCTAGTGTAGCCGTAGTTAGGCCA
CCACTTCAAGAACTCTGTAGCACCGCCTACATACCTCGCTCTGCTAATCCTGTTACCAGTGGCTGCTGCC
AGTGGCGATAAGTCGTGTCTTACCGGGTTGGACTCAAGACGATAGTTACCGGATAAGGCGCAGCGGTCGG
GCTGAACGGGGGGTTCGTGCACACAGCCCAGCTTGGAGCGAACGACCTACACCGAACTGAGATACCTACA
GCGTGAGCTATGAGAAAGCGCCACGCTTCCCGAAGGGAGAAAGGCGGACAGGTATCCGGTAAGCGGCAGG
GTCGGAACAGGAGAGCGCACGAGGGAGCTTCCAGGGGGAAACGCCTGGTATCTTTATAGTCCTGTCGGGT
TTCGCCACCTCTGACTTGAGCGTCGATTTTTGTGATGCTCGTCAGGGGGGCGGAGCCTATGGAAAAACGC
CAGCAACGCGGCCTTTTTACGGTTCCTGGCCTTTTGCTGGCCTTTTGCTCACATGTTCTTTCCTGCGTTA
TCCCCTGATTCTGTGGATAACCGTATTACCGCCATGCAT
Features (pLannotate 1.2.2; 14 found; start..end, strand, type, name):
     61..364     +  enhancer       CMV enhancer: human cytomegalovirus immediate early enhancer
    365..568     +  promoter       CMV promoter: human cytomegalovirus (CMV) immediate early promoter
    624..1001    +  CDS            H2B: human histone H2B; HIST1H2BJ
   1038..1754    +  CDS            Venus: Venus is a basic (constitutively fluorescent) yellow fluorescent protein published in 2002, derived from Aequorea victoria. It is reported to be a rapidly-maturing weak dimer with moderate acid sensitivity.
   1890..1974    +  CDS            large T antigen (fragment): large T antigen from SV40 (simian virus 40)
   1997..2118    +  polyA_signal   SV40 poly(A) signal: SV40 polyadenylation signal
   2152..2580    -  rep_origin     f1 ori (sequence partly withheld): f1 bacteriophage origin of replication; arrow indicates direction of (+) strand synthesis
   2607..2711    +  promoter       AmpR promoter: bla
   2713..3070    +  promoter       SV40 promoter: SV40 enhancer and early promoter
   3105..3899    +  CDS            NeoR/KanR: aminoglycoside phosphotransferase from Tn5; aph(3')-II (or nptII); confers resistance to neomycin, kanamycin, and G418 (Geneticin®)
   3920..4072    +  CDS            ble (fragment): BLE_KLEPN - Experimental evidence at protein level: Swiss-Prot protein existence level 1. Binding protein with a strong affinity to the bleomycin family of antibiotics. Binds to CL990; an antimitotic-antibiotic compound. From Klebsiella pneumoniae.
   4131..4178    +  polyA_signal   HSV TK poly(A) signal: herpes simplex virus thymidine kinase polyadenylation signal (Cole and Stacy, 1985)
   4269..4285    -  polyA_signal   bGH poly(A) signal (fragment): bovine growth hormone polyadenylation signal
   4507..5095    +  rep_origin     ori: high-copy-number ColE1/pMB1/pBR322/pUC origin of replication
