[The description below was written by a language model from this plasmid's Addgene catalogue record and pLannotate feature annotations shown in this document.]
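Description:
pFX-H2B-Venus is a mammalian expression plasmid built on the pFX backbone that produces the yellow fluorescent protein Venus fused to human histone H2B, which directs the fluorescent signal to the nucleus by incorporating it into chromatin. The catalogue lists a total size of about 5.1 kb, while the sequenced record annotated here is slightly longer at about 5.2 kb. The plasmid replicates in E. coli at high copy from a ColE1/pUC-type origin and also carries an f1 phage origin. A single NeoR/KanR gene (Tn5 aminoglycoside phosphotransferase) serves as a dual marker. A bacterial bla-type promoter drives it for kanamycin selection in bacteria, and the adjacent SV40 enhancer/early promoter drives it for G418 selection in mammalian cells, with an HSV TK polyadenylation signal downstream. The short ble and bGH poly(A) matches in this region are fragments and probably backbone remnants rather than functional elements.

The expression cassette consists of the human cytomegalovirus immediate early enhancer and promoter, followed by the H2B coding sequence (annotated as HIST1H2BJ), which lies upstream of Venus and is separated from it by a short stretch, matching the catalogue's N-terminal H2B fusion. An SV40 polyadenylation signal terminates the transcript, and the small large T antigen fragment annotated just before it likely belongs to that SV40-derived 3′ region. The insert was cloned between XhoI and BglII sites, both of which were retained.

The stated purpose is to express nucleus-targeted Venus in mammalian cells. The associated publication examines how the folding behaviour of fluorescent proteins affects the localization of organelle-targeted fusions, so this construct plausibly served there as a nuclear-localized marker or comparison, although the record does not specify its exact role.
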