Addgene plasmid #175840: pFX-H2B-Venus
Purpose: Express Venus with nucleus-targeting sequence in mammalian cells
Depositing lab: Yusuke Ohba. Depositing organization: Hokkaido University. Publication: Folding Latency of Fluorescent Proteins Affects the Mitochondrial Localization of Fusion Proteins. Kashiwagi S, Fujioka Y, Satoh AO, Yoshida A, Fujioka M, Nepal P, Tsuzuki A, Aoki O, Paudel S, Sasajima H, Ohba Y. Cell Struct Funct. 2019 Dec 26;44(2):183-194. doi: 10.1247/csf.19028. Epub 2019 Nov 15. PubMed 31735740.
Backbone
  Vector backbone: pFX
  Backbone size w/o insert (bp): 4000
  Total vector size (bp): 5130
  Vector type: Mammalian Expression
  Selectable markers: Neomycin (select with G418)
Growth in bacteria
  Bacterial resistance: Kanamycin, 50 μg/mL
  Growth temperature: 37°C
  Growth strain: DH5alpha
  Copy number: High Copy
Gene/Insert
  Gene/Insert name: Venus with nucleus-targeting sequence
  Insert size (bp): 1130
  Promoter: CMV
  Tag / fusion protein: H2B (human histone 2B) (N terminal on insert)
  Cloning method: Restriction Enzyme; 5′ cloning site XhoI (not destroyed); 3′ cloning site BglII (not destroyed)
  Sequencing primers: 5′ none; 3′ none
Terms and licenses: Academic/Nonprofit Terms; Industry Terms: Not Available to Industry
How to cite: pFX-H2B-Venus was a gift from Yusuke Ohba (Addgene plasmid # 175840 ; http://n2t.net/addgene:175840 ; RRID:Addgene_175840)
